>Addgene plasmid #142720 | TFORF1054 | addgene full sequence | sequence record 395798 | Addgene NGS Result
TTAATGTAGTCTTATGCAATACTCTTGTAGTCTTGCAACATGGTAACGATGAGTTAGCAACATGCCTTAC
AAGGAGAGAAAAAGCACCGTGCATGCCGATTGGTGGAAGTAAGGTGGTACGATCGTGCCTTATTAGGAAG
GCAACAGACGGGTCTGACATGGATTGGACGAACCACTGAATTGCCGCATTGCAGAGATATTGTATTTAAG
TGCCTAGCTCGATACATAAACGGGTCTCTCTGGTTAGACCAGATCTGAGCCTGGGAGCTCTCTGGCTAAC
TAGGGAACCCACTGCTTAAGCCTCAATAAAGCTTGCCTTGAGTGCTTCAAGTAGTGTGTGCCCGTCTGTT
GTGTGACTCTGGTAACTAGAGATCCCTCAGACCCTTTTAGTCAGTGTGGAAAATCTCTAGCAGTGGCGCC
CGAACAGGGACTTGAAAGCGAAAGGGAAACCAGAGGAGCTCTCTCGACGCAGGACTCGGCTTGCTGAAGC
GCGCACGGCAAGAGGCGAGGGGCGGCGACTGGTGAGTACGCCAAAAATTTTGACTAGCGGAGGCTAGAAG
GAGAGAGATGGGTGCGAGAGCGTCAGTATTAAGCGGGGGAGAATTAGATCGCGATGGGAAAAAATTCGGT
TAAGGCCAGGGGGAAAGAAAAAATATAAATTAAAACATATAGTATGGGCAAGCAGGGAGCTAGAACGATT
CGCAGTTAATCCTGGCCTGTTAGAAACATCAGAAGGCTGTAGACAAATACTGGGACAGCTACAACCATCC
CTTCAGACAGGATCAGAAGAACTTAGATCATTATATAATACAGTAGCAACCCTCTATTGTGTGCATCAAA
GGATAGAGATAAAAGACACCAAGGAAGCTTTAGACAAGATAGAGGAAGAGCAAAACAAAAGTAAGACCAC
CGCACAGCAAGCGGCCGCTGATCTTCAGACCTGGAGGAGGAGATATGAGGGACAATTGGAGAAGTGAATT
ATATAAATATAAAGTAGTAAAAATTGAACCATTAGGAGTAGCACCCACCAAGGCAAAGAGAAGAGTGGTG
CAGAGAGAAAAAAGAGCAGTGGGAATAGGAGCTTTGTTCCTTGGGTTCTTGGGAGCAGCAGGAAGCACTA
TGGGCGCAGCGTCAATGACGCTGACGGTACAGGCCAGACAATTATTGTCTGGTATAGTGCAGCAGCAGAA
CAATTTGCTGAGGGCTATTGAGGCGCAACAGCATCTGTTGCAACTCACAGTCTGGGGCATCAAGCAGCTC
CAGGCAAGAATCCTGGCTGTGGAAAGATACCTAAAGGATCAACAGCTCCTGGGGATTTGGGGTTGCTCTG
GAAAACTCATTTGCACCACTGCTGTGCCTTGGAATGCTAGTTGGAGTAATAAATCTCTGGAACAGATTTG
GAATCACACGACCTGGATGGAGTGGGACAGAGAAATTAACAATTACACAAGCTTAATACACTCCTTAATT
GAAGAATCGCAAAACCAGCAAGAAAAGAATGAACAAGAATTATTGGAATTAGATAAATGGGCAAGTTTGT
GGAATTGGTTTAACATAACAAATTGGCTGTGGTATATAAAATTATTCATAATGATAGTAGGAGGCTTGGT
AGGTTTAAGAATAGTTTTTGCTGTACTTTCTATAGTGAATAGAGTTAGGCAGGGATATTCACCATTATCG
TTTCAGACCCACCTCCCAACCCCGAGGGGACCCATGCATTGCATCTCAATTAGTCAGCAACCAGGTGTGG
AAAGTCCCCAGGCTCCCCAGCAGGCAGAAGTATGCAAAGCATGCGTCTCAATTAGTCAGCAACCATAGTC
CCGCCCCTAACTCCGCCCATCCCGCCCCTAACTCCGCCCAGTTCCGCCCATTCTCCGCCCCATGGCTGAC
TAATTTTTTTTATTTATGCAGAGGCCGAGGCCGCCTCGGCCTCTGAGCTATTCCAGAAGTAGTGAGGAGG
CTTTTTTGGAGGCCTAGGCTTTTGCAAAAAGCTTTCTAGAGGTACCACCGGAGCTTACCATGACCGAGTA
CAAGCCCACGGTGCGCCTCGCCACCCGCGACGACGTCCCCAGGGCCGTACGCACCCTCGCCGCCGCGTTC
GCCGACTACCCCGCCACGCGCCACACCGTCGATCCGGACCGCCACATCGAGCGGGTCACCGAGCTGCAAG
AACTCTTCCTCACGCGCGTCGGGCTCGACATCGGCAAGGTGTGGGTCGCGGACGACGGCGCCGCCGTGGC
GGTCTGGACCACGCCGGAGAGCGTCGAAGCGGGGGCGGTGTTCGCCGAGATCGGCCCGCGCATGGCCGAG
TTGAGCGGTTCCCGGCTGGCCGCGCAGCAACAGATGGAAGGCCTCCTGGCGCCGCACCGGCCCAAGGAGC
CCGCGTGGTTCCTGGCCACCGTCGGCGTCTCGCCCGACCACCAGGGCAAGGGTCTGGGCAGCGCCGTCGT
GCTCCCCGGAGTGGAGGCGGCCGAGCGCGCCGGGGTGCCCGCCTTCCTGGAGACCTCCGCGCCCCGCAAC
CTCCCCTTCTACGAGCGGCTCGGCTTCACCGTCACCGCCGACGTCGAGGTGCCCGAAGGACCGCGCACCT
GGTGCATGACCCGCAAGCCCGGTGCCAGTTAACGAATTCTAGATCTTGAGACAAATGGCAGTATTCATCC
ACAATTTTAAAAGAAAAGGGGGGATTGGGGGGTACAGTGCAGGGGAAAGAATAGTAGACATAATAGCAAC
AGACATACAAACTAAAGAATTACAAAAACAAATTACAAAAATTCAAAATTTTCGGGTTTATTACAGGGAC
AGCAGAGATCCACTTTGGCGCCGGCTCGAGGCCTGCAGGTGCAAAGATGGATAAAGTTTTAAACAGAGAG
GAATCTTTGCAGCTAATGGACCTTCTAGGTCTTGAAAGGAGTGGGAATTGGCTCCGGTGCCCGTCAGTGG
GCAGAGCGCACATCGCCCACAGTCCCCGAGAAGTTGGGGGGAGGGGTCGGCAATTGAACCGGTGCCTAGA
GAAGGTGGCGCGGGGTAAACTGGGAAAGTGATGTCGTGTACTGGCTCCGCCTTTTTCCCGAGGGTGGGGG
AGAACCGTATATAAGTGCAGTAGTCGCCGTGAACGTTCTTTTTCGCAACGGGTTTGCCGCCAGAACACAG
GTAAGTGCCGTGTGTGGTTCCCGCGGGCCTGGCCTCTTTACGGGTTATGGCCCTTGCGTGCCTTGAATTA
CTTCCACCTGGCTGCAGTACGTGATTCTTGATCCCGAGCTTCGGGTTGGAAGTGGGTGGGAGAGTTCGAG
GCCTTGCGCTTAAGGAGCCCCTTCGCCTCGTGCTTGAGTTGAGGCCTGGCCTGGGCGCTGGGGCCGCCGC
GTGCGAATCTGGTGGCACCTTCGCGCCTGTCTCGCTGCTTTCGATAAGTCTCTAGCCATTTAAAATTTTT
GATGACCTGCTGCGACGCTTTTTTTCTGGCAAGATAGTCTTGTAAATGCGGGCCAAGATCTGCACACTGG
TATTTCGGTTTTTGGGGCCGCGGGCGGCGACGGGGCCCGTGCGTCCCAGCGCACATGTTCGGCGAGGCGG
GGCCTGCGAGCGCGGCCACCGAGAATCGGACGGGGGTAGTCTCAAGCTGGCCGGCCTGCTCTGGTGCCTG
GCCTCGCGCCGCCGTGTATCGCCCCGCCCTGGGCGGCAAGGCTGGCCCGGTCGGCACCAGTTGCGTGAGC
GGAAAGATGGCCGCTTCCCGGCCCTGCTGCAGGGAGCTCAAAATGGAGGACGCGGCGCTCGGGAGAGCGG
GCGGGTGAGTCACCCACACAAAGGAAAAGGGCCTTTCCGTCCTCAGCCGTCGCTTCATGTGACTCCACGG
AGTACCGGGCGCCGTCCAGGCACCTCGATTAGTTCTCGAGCTTTTGGAGTACGTCGTCTTTAGGTTGGGG
GGAGGGGTTTTATGCGATGGAGTTTCCCCACACTGAGTGGGTGGAGACTGAAGTTAGGCCAGCTTGGCAC
TTGATGTAATTCTCCTTGGAATTTGCCCTTTTTGAGTTTGGATCTTGGTTCATTCTCAAGCCTCAGACAG
TGGTTCAAAGTTTTTTTCTTCCATTTCAGGTGTCGTGAGGCTAGCACCGCCACCATGGCCACGTTCCCCT
GCCAGTTATGTGGCAAGACGTTCCTCACCCTGGAGAAGTTCACGATTCACAATTATTCCCACTCCAGGGA
GCGGCCGTACAAGTGTGTGCAGCCTGACTGTGGCAAAGCCTTTGTTTCCAGATATAAATTGATGAGGCAT
ATGGCTACCCATTCTCCCCAGAAATCTCACCAGTGTGCTCACTGTGAGAAGACGTTCAACCGGAAAGACC
ACCTGAAAAACCACCTCCAGACCCACGACCCCAACAAAATGGCCTTTGGGTGTGAGGAGTGTGGGAAGAA
GTACAACACCATGCTGGGCTATAAGAGGCACCTGGCCCTCCATGCGGCCAGCAGTGGGGACCTCACCTGT
GGGGTCTGTGCCCTGGAGCTAGGGAGCACCGAGGTGCTACTGGACCACCTCAAAGCCCATGCGGAAGAGA
AGCCCCCTAGCGGAACCAAGGAAAAGAAGCACCAGTGCGACCACTGTGAAAGATGCTTCTACACCCGGAA
GGATGTGCGACGCCACCTGGTGGTCCACACAGGATGCAAGGACTTCCTGTGCCAGTTCTGTGCCCAGAGA
TTTGGGCGCAAGGATCACCTCACCCGGCATACCAAGAAGACCCACTCACAGGAGCTGATGAAAGAGAGCT
TGCAGACCGGAGACCTTCTGAGCACCTTCCACACCATCTCGCCTTCATTCCAACTGAAGGCTGCTGCCTT
GCCTCCTTTCCCTTTAGGAGCTTCTGCCCAGAACGGGCTTGCAAGTAGCTTGCCAGCTGAGGTCCATAGC
CTCACCCTCAGTCCCCCAGAACAAGCCGCCCAGCCTATGCAGCCGCTGCCAGAGTCCCTGGCCTCCCTCC
ACCCCTCGGTATCCCCTGGCTCTCCTCCGCCACCCCTTCCCAATCACAAGTACAACACCACTTCTACCTC
ATACTCCCCACTTGCAAGCCTGCCCCTCAAAGCAGATACTAAAGGTTTTTGCAATATCAGTTTGTTTGAG
GACTTGCCTCTGCAAGAGCCTCAGTCACCTCAAAAGCTCAACCCAGGTTTTGATCTGGCTAAGGGAAATG
CTGGTAAAGTAAACCTGCCCAAGGAGCTGCCTGCAGATGCTGTGAACCTAACAATACCTGCCTCTCTGGA
CCTGTCCCCCCTGTTGGGCTTCTGGCAGCTGCCCCCTCCTGCTACCCAAAATACCTTTGGGAATAGCACT
CTTGCCCTGGGGCCTGGGGAATCTTTGCCCCACAGGTTAAGCTGTCTGGGGCAGCAGCAGCAAGAACCCC
CACTTGCCATGGGCACTGTGAGCCTGGGCCAGCTCCCCCTGCCCCCCATCCCTCATGTGTTCTCAGCTGG
CACTGGCTCTGCCATCCTGCCTCATTTCCATCATGCATTCAGATAGTAATGAACTAGTCCGTAACTTGAA
AGTATTTCGATTTCTTGGCTTTATATATCTTGTGGAAAGGACGATTCCGTTAATGTCAAGTAGAAGGTAC
GCGTTAAGTCGACAATCAACCTCTGGATTACAAAATTTGTGAAAGATTGACTGGTATTCTTAACTATGTT
GCTCCTTTTACGCTATGTGGATACGCTGCTTTAATGCCTTTGTATCATGCTATTGCTTCCCGTATGGCTT
TCATTTTCTCCTCCTTGTATAAATCCTGGTTGCTGTCTCTTTATGAGGAGTTGTGGCCCGTTGTCAGGCA
ACGTGGCGTGGTGTGCACTGTGTTTGCTGACGCAACCCCCACTGGTTGGGGCATTGCCACCACCTGTCAG
CTCCTTTCCGGGACTTTCGCTTTCCCCCTCCCTATTGCCACGGCGGAACTCATCGCCGCCTGCCTTGCCC
GCTGCTGGACAGGGGCTCGGCTGTTGGGCACTGACAATTCCGTGGTGTTGTCGGGGAAATCATCGTCCTT
TCCTTGGCTGCTCGCCTGTGTTGCCACCTGGATTCTGCGCGGGACGTCCTTCTGCTACGTCCCTTCGGCC
CTCAATCCAGCGGACCTTCCTTCCCGCGGCCTGCTGCCGGCTCTGCGGCCTCTTCCGCGTCTTCGCCTTC
GCCCTCAGACGAGTCGGATCTCCCTTTGGGCCGCCTCCCCGCGTCGACTTTAAGACCAATGACTTACAAG
GCAGCTGTAGATCTTAGCCACTTTTTAAAAGAAAAGGGGGGACTGGAAGGGCTAATTCACTCCCAACGAA
GACAAGATCTGCTTTTTGCTTGTACTGGGTCTCTCTGGTTAGACCAGATCTGAGCCTGGGAGCTCTCTGG
CTAACTAGGGAACCCACTGCTTAAGCCTCAATAAAGCTTGCCTTGAGTGCTTCAAGTAGTGTGTGCCCGT
CTGTTGTGTGACTCTGGTAACTAGAGATCCCTCAGACCCTTTTAGTCAGTGTGGAAAATCTCTAGCAGTA
CGTATAGTAGTTCATGTCATCTTATTATTCAGTATTTATAACTTGCAAAGAAATGAATATCAGAGAGTGA
GAGGAACTTGTTTATTGCAGCTTATAATGGTTACAAATAAAGCAATAGCATCACAAATTTCACAAATAAA
GCATTTTTTTCACTGCATTCTAGTTGTGGTTTGTCCAAACTCATCAATGTATCTTATCATGTCTGGCTCT
AGCTATCCCGCCCCTAACTCCGCCCATCCCGCCCCTAACTCCGCCCAGTTCCGCCCATTCTCCGCCCCAT
GGCTGACTAATTTTTTTTATTTATGCAGAGGCCGAGGCCGCCTCGGCCTCTGAGCTATTCCAGAAGTAGT
GAGGAGGCTTTTTTGGAGGCCTAGGGACGTACCCAATTCGCCCTATAGTGAGTCGTATTACGCGCGCTCA
CTGGCCGTCGTTTTACAACGTCGTGACTGGGAAAACCCTGGCGTTACCCAACTTAATCGCCTTGCAGCAC
ATCCCCCTTTCGCCAGCTGGCGTAATAGCGAAGAGGCCCGCACCGATCGCCCTTCCCAACAGTTGCGCAG
CCTGAATGGCGAATGGG
[124 nt withheld, positions 7088-7211]
C
[91 nt withheld, positions 7213-7303]
A
[49 nt withheld, positions 7305-7353]
CCTTTGACGTTGGAGTCCACGTTCTTT
[37 nt withheld, positions 7381-7417]
ACCCTATCTCGGTCTATTCTTTTGATTTATAAGGGATTTTGCCGATTTCGGCCTATTGGTTAAAAAATGA
GCTGATTTAACAAAAATTTAACGCGAATTTTAACAAAATATTAACGCTTACAATTTAGGTGGCACTTTTC
GGGGAAATGTGCGCGGAACCCCTATTTGTTTATTTTTCTAAATACATTCAAATATGTATCCGCTCATGAG
ACAATAACCCTGATAAATGCTTCAATAATATTGAAAAAGGAAGAGTATGAGTATTCAACATTTCCGTGTC
GCCCTTATTCCCTTTTTTGCGGCATTTTGCCTTCCTGTTTTTGCTCACCCAGAAACGCTGGTGAAAGTAA
AAGATGCTGAAGATCAGTTGGGTGCACGAGTGGGTTACATCGAACTGGATCTCAACAGCGGTAAGATCCT
TGAGAGTTTTCGCCCCGAAGAACGTTTTCCAATGATGAGCACTTTTAAAGTTCTGCTATGTGGCGCGGTA
TTATCCCGTATTGACGCCGGGCAAGAGCAACTCGGTCGCCGCATACACTATTCTCAGAATGACTTGGTTG
AGTACTCACCAGTCACAGAAAAGCATCTTACGGATGGCATGACAGTAAGAGAATTATGCAGTGCTGCCAT
AACCATGAGTGATAACACTGCGGCCAACTTACTTCTGACAACGATCGGAGGACCGAAGGAGCTAACCGCT
TTTTTGCACAACATGGGGGATCATGTAACTCGCCTTGATCGTTGGGAACCGGAGCTGAATGAAGCCATAC
CAAACGACGAGCGTGACACCACGATGCCTGTAGCAATGGCAACAACGTTGCGCAAACTATTAACTGGCGA
ACTACTTACTCTAGCTTCCCGGCAACAATTAATAGACTGGATGGAGGCGGATAAAGTTGCAGGACCACTT
CTGCGCTCGGCCCTTCCGGCTGGCTGGTTTATTGCTGATAAATCTGGAGCCGGTGAGCGTGGGTCTCGCG
GTATCATTGCAGCACTGGGGCCAGATGGTAAGCCCTCCCGTATCGTAGTTATCTACACGACGGGGAGTCA
GGCAACTATGGATGAACGAAATAGACAGATCGCTGAGATAGGTGCCTCACTGATTAAGCATTGGTAACTG
TCAGACCAAGTTTACTCATATATACTTTAGATTGATTTAAAACTTCATTTTTAATTTAAAAGGATCTAGG
TGAAGATCCTTTTTGATAATCTCATGACCAAAATCCCTTAACGTGAGTTTTCGTTCCACTGAGCGTCAGA
CCCCGTAGAAAAGATCAAAGGATCTTCTTGAGATCCTTTTTTTCTGCGCGTAATCTGCTGCTTGCAAACA
AAAAAACCACCGCTACCAGCGGTGGTTTGTTTGCCGGATCAAGAGCTACCAACTCTTTTTCCGAAGGTAA
CTGGCTTCAGCAGAGCGCAGATACCAAATACTGTTCTTCTAGTGTAGCCGTAGTTAGGCCACCACTTCAA
GAACTCTGTAGCACCGCCTACATACCTCGCTCTGCTAATCCTGTTACCAGTGGCTGCTGCCAGTGGCGAT
AAGTCGTGTCTTACCGGGTTGGACTCAAGACGATAGTTACCGGATAAGGCGCAGCGGTCGGGCTGAACGG
GGGGTTCGTGCACACAGCCCAGCTTGGAGCGAACGACCTACACCGAACTGAGATACCTACAGCGTGAGCT
ATGAGAAAGCGCCACGCTTCCCGAAGGGAGAAAGGCGGACAGGTATCCGGTAAGCGGCAGGGTCGGAACA
GGAGAGCGCACGAGGGAGCTTCCAGGGGGAAACGCCTGGTATCTTTATAGTCCTGTCGGGTTTCGCCACC
TCTGACTTGAGCGTCGATTTTTGTGATGCTCGTCAGGGGGGCGGAGCCTATGGAAAAACGCCAGCAACGC
GGCCTTTTTACGGTTCCTGGCCTTTTGCTGGCCTTTTGCTCACATGTTCTTTCCTGCGTTATCCCCTGAT
TCTGTGGATAACCGTATTACCGCCTTTGAGTGAGCTGATACCGCTCGCCGCAGCCGAACGACCGAGCGCA
GCGAGTCAGTGAGCGAGGAAGCGGAAGAGCGCCCAATACGCAAACCGCCTCTCCCCGCGCGTTGGCCGAT
TCATTAATGCAGCTGGCACGACAGGTTTCCCGACTGGAAAGCGGGCAGTGAGCGCAACGCAATTAATGTG
AGTTAGCTCACTCATTAGGCACCCCAGGCTTTACACTTTATGCTTCCGGCTCGTATGTTGTGTGGAATTG
TGAGCGGATAACAATTTCACACAGGAAACAGCTATGACCATGATTACGCCAAGCGCGCAATTAACCCTCA
CTAAAGGGAACAAAAGCTGGAGCTGCAAGC
Features (pLannotate 1.2.2; 31 found; start..end, strand, type, name):
      5..231     +  promoter       RSV promoter: Rous sarcoma virus enhancer/promoter
    232..412     +  LTR            5' LTR (truncated): truncated 5' long terminal repeat (LTR) from HIV-1
    459..584     +  misc_feature   HIV-1 Ψ: packaging signal of human immunodeficiency virus type 1
    568..931     +  CDS            HIV-1 gag (fragment): gag protein from human immunodeficiency virus 1; gag
   1077..1310    +  misc_feature   RRE: The Rev response element (RRE) of HIV-1 allows for Rev-dependent mRNA export from the nucleus to the cytoplasm.
   1687..1713    +  CDS            Rev (fragment): human immunodeficiency virus 1 (HIV-1) Rev protein; rev; enhances nuclear export of unspliced and incompletely spliced viral mRNAs
   1720..1743    +  promoter       SV40 promoter (fragment): SV40 early promoter
   1744..1815    +  promoter       SV40 promoter (fragment): SV40 enhancer and early promoter
   1839..1974    +  rep_origin     SV40 ori: SV40 origin of replication
   2020..2616    +  CDS            PuroR (fragment): puromycin N-acetyltransferase; pac from Streptomyces; confers resistance to puromycin
   2665..2782    +  misc_feature   cPPT/CTS: central polypurine tract and central termination sequence of HIV-1
   2847..2913    +  CDS            small t antigen (fragment): SV40 (simian virus 40) small t antigen
   2920..4098    +  promoter       EF-1α promoter: strong constitutive promoter for human elongation factor EF-1α
   4115..5503    +  CDS            PLAGL1: PLAL1_HUMAN - Also known as LOT1, ZAC. Experimental evidence at protein level: Swiss-Prot protein existence level 1. Acts as a transcriptional activator (PubMed:9722527). Involved in the transcriptional regulation of type 1 receptor for pituitary adenylate cyclase-activating polypeptide. From Homo sapiens (Human).
   5519..5572    +  promoter       U6 promoter (fragment): RNA polymerase III promoter for human U6 snRNA
   5614..6202    +  misc_feature   WPRE: woodchuck hepatitis virus posttranscriptional regulatory element
   6253..6272    +  misc_feature   cPPT/CTS (fragment): central polypurine tract and central termination sequence of HIV-1
   6274..6507    +  LTR            3' LTR (ΔU3): self-inactivating 3' long terminal repeat (LTR) from HIV-1
   6585..6706    +  polyA_signal   SV40 poly(A) signal: SV40 polyadenylation signal
   6746..6881    +  rep_origin     SV40 ori: SV40 origin of replication
   6902..6920    -  promoter       T7 promoter: promoter for bacteriophage T7 RNA polymerase
   6928..7083    +  CDS            lacZα (fragment): LacZα fragment of β-galactosidase; lacZ fragment
   7088..7516    +  rep_origin     f1 ori (sequence partly withheld): f1 bacteriophage origin of replication; arrow indicates direction of (+) strand synthesis
   7569..7673    +  promoter       AmpR promoter: bla
   7674..8534    +  CDS            AmpR: β-lactamase; bla; confers resistance to ampicillin, carbenicillin, and related antibiotics
   8705..9293    +  rep_origin     ori: high-copy-number ColE1/pMB1/pBR322/pUC origin of replication
   9476..9568    +  CDS            lacI (fragment): lac repressor; lacI; The lac repressor binds to the lac operator to inhibit transcription in E. coli. This inhibition can be relieved by adding lactose or isopropyl-β-D-thiogalactopyranoside (IPTG).
   9581..9602    +  protein_bind   CAP binding site: CAP binding activates transcription in the presence of cAMP. E. coli catabolite activator protein
   9617..9647    +  promoter       lac promoter: promoter for the E. coli lac operon
   9655..9671    +  protein_bind   lac operator: The lac repressor binds to the lac operator to inhibit transcription in E. coli. This inhibition can be relieved by adding lactose or isopropyl-β-D-thiogalactopyranoside (IPTG). lac repressor encoded by lacI
   9716..9734    +  promoter       T3 promoter: promoter for bacteriophage T3 RNA polymerase
