[The description below was written by a language model from this plasmid's Addgene catalogue record and pLannotate feature annotations shown in this document.]
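Description:
TFORF1054 is a lentiviral mammalian expression plasmid built on the pLX_TRC317 backbone that carries the human PLAGL1 open reading frame (also known as LOT1, ZAC or ZAC1), a zinc-finger transcriptional activator. It is one member of a barcoded transcription factor ORF collection. In bacteria it is maintained through a high-copy ColE1/pUC-type origin and selected with ampicillin via the β-lactamase gene. An f1 origin and remnants of a lac/T7/T3 cloning region are also present in the backbone. The depositor notes that the plasmid may recombine, as is common for LTR-containing vectors.

The viral portion has a third-generation layout. An RSV promoter drives a truncated HIV-1 5' LTR, followed by the Ψ packaging signal with a partial gag sequence, the Rev response element for Rev-dependent nuclear export of the genomic RNA, a cPPT/CTS element, and a self-inactivating ΔU3 3' LTR followed by an SV40 polyadenylation signal. Within this transfer cassette, an SV40 early promoter expresses puromycin N-acetyltransferase for selection of transduced cells. A separate EF-1α promoter drives constitutive expression of the synthesized PLAGL1 ORF. A WPRE downstream of the ORF enhances transcript stability and expression. The catalogue describes a unique 24-bp barcode associated with each ORF, but the feature table does not annotate it. The short U6-like fragment between the ORF and the WPRE appears to be an incidental sequence match rather than a functional promoter.

The construct is intended for overexpressing PLAGL1 after lentiviral delivery, either individually or in pooled screens where the barcode identifies which transcription factor each cell received, as in directed differentiation studies.
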