Addgene plasmid #142720: TFORF1054
Purpose: Lentiviral vector for overexpressing transcription factor ORFs with unique 24-bp barcodes. Barcodes facilitate identification of transcription factors in pooled screens.
Depositing lab: Feng Zhang. Depositing organization: Broad Institute. Publication: A transcription factor atlas of directed differentiation. Joung J, Ma S, Tay T, Geiger-Schuller KR, Kirchgatterer PC, Verdine VK, Guo B, Arias-Garcia MA, Allen WE, Singh A, Kuksenko O, Abudayyeh OO, Gootenberg JS, Fu Z, Macrae RK, Buenrostro JD, Regev A, Zhang F. Cell. 2023 Jan 5;186(1):209-229.e26. doi: 10.1016/j.cell.2022.11.026. PubMed 36608654.
Backbone
  Vector backbone: pLX_TRC317
  Backbone manufacturer: Broad Institute Genetic Perturbation Platform
  Backbone size w/o insert (bp): 8264
  Vector type: Mammalian Expression, Lentiviral
  Selectable markers: Puromycin
Growth in bacteria
  Bacterial resistance: Ampicillin, 100 μg/mL
  Growth temperature: 37°C
  Growth strain: NEB Stable
  Copy number: High Copy
Gene/Insert
  Gene/Insert name: PLAGL1
  Species: H. sapiens (human)
  Insert size (bp): 1493
  Entrez Gene: PLAGL1 (a.k.a. LOT1, ZAC, ZAC1)
  Promoter: EF1a
  Cloning method: Unknown
  Sequencing primers: 5′ GGGTGGAGACTGAAGTTAGGCCAG; 3′ CACATAGCGTAAAAGGAGCAACATAG
Terms and licenses: Academic/Nonprofit Terms; Industry Terms: Not Available to Industry
Depositor comments: NM_001317159,NM_001080951,NM_001289043,NM_001289044,NM_001289042,NM_001317157,NM_001317156,NM_001289046,NM_001317162,NM_001080954,NM_001080952,NM_006718,NM_001289048,NM_001289045,NM_001317161,NM_001080953,NM_001289049,NM_001289047,ENST00000360537,ENST00000354765,ENST00000416623,ENST00000444202,ENST00000625622,ENST00000367571 . The transcription factor ORF portion of this plasmid was synthesized by Genewiz. Please test multiple small colonies in case of plasmid recombination. To make this collection available in a timely manner, a portion of this collection was not fully sequenced by Addgene. If an Addgene verified full plasmid sequence is not available, please contact us prior to placing an order to request the full sequence.
How to cite: TFORF1054 was a gift from Feng Zhang (Addgene plasmid # 142720 ; http://n2t.net/addgene:142720 ; RRID:Addgene_142720)
