>Addgene plasmid #142720 | TFORF1054 | depositor partial sequence | sequence record 280298 | Insert
ACCGCCACCATGGCCACGTTCCCCTGCCAGTTATGTGGCAAGACGTTCCTCACCCTGGAGAAGTTCACGA
TTCACAATTATTCCCACTCCAGGGAGCGGCCGTACAAGTGTGTGCAGCCTGACTGTGGCAAAGCCTTTGT
TTCCAGATATAAATTGATGAGGCATATGGCTACCCATTCTCCCCAGAAATCTCACCAGTGTGCTCACTGT
GAGAAGACGTTCAACCGGAAAGACCACCTGAAAAACCACCTCCAGACCCACGACCCCAACAAAATGGCCT
TTGGGTGTGAGGAGTGTGGGAAGAAGTACAACACCATGCTGGGCTATAAGAGGCACCTGGCCCTCCATGC
GGCCAGCAGTGGGGACCTCACCTGTGGGGTCTGTGCCCTGGAGCTAGGGAGCACCGAGGTGCTACTGGAC
CACCTCAAAGCCCATGCGGAAGAGAAGCCCCCTAGCGGAACCAAGGAAAAGAAGCACCAGTGCGACCACT
GTGAAAGATGCTTCTACACCCGGAAGGATGTGCGACGCCACCTGGTGGTCCACACAGGATGCAAGGACTT
CCTGTGCCAGTTCTGTGCCCAGAGATTTGGGCGCAAGGATCACCTCACCCGGCATACCAAGAAGACCCAC
TCACAGGAGCTGATGAAAGAGAGCTTGCAGACCGGAGACCTTCTGAGCACCTTCCACACCATCTCGCCTT
CATTCCAACTGAAGGCTGCTGCCTTGCCTCCTTTCCCTTTAGGAGCTTCTGCCCAGAACGGGCTTGCAAG
TAGCTTGCCAGCTGAGGTCCATAGCCTCACCCTCAGTCCCCCAGAACAAGCCGCCCAGCCTATGCAGCCG
CTGCCAGAGTCCCTGGCCTCCCTCCACCCCTCGGTATCCCCTGGCTCTCCTCCGCCACCCCTTCCCAATC
ACAAGTACAACACCACTTCTACCTCATACTCCCCACTTGCAAGCCTGCCCCTCAAAGCAGATACTAAAGG
TTTTTGCAATATCAGTTTGTTTGAGGACTTGCCTCTGCAAGAGCCTCAGTCACCTCAAAAGCTCAACCCA
GGTTTTGATCTGGCTAAGGGAAATGCTGGTAAAGTAAACCTGCCCAAGGAGCTGCCTGCAGATGCTGTGA
ACCTAACAATACCTGCCTCTCTGGACCTGTCCCCCCTGTTGGGCTTCTGGCAGCTGCCCCCTCCTGCTAC
CCAAAATACCTTTGGGAATAGCACTCTTGCCCTGGGGCCTGGGGAATCTTTGCCCCACAGGTTAAGCTGT
CTGGGGCAGCAGCAGCAAGAACCCCCACTTGCCATGGGCACTGTGAGCCTGGGCCAGCTCCCCCTGCCCC
CCATCCCTCATGTGTTCTCAGCTGGCACTGGCTCTGCCATCCTGCCTCATTTCCATCATGCATTCAGATA
GTAATGAACTAGTCCGTAACTTGAAAGTATTTCGATTTCTTGGCTTTATATATCTTGTGGAAAGGACGAT
TCCGTTAATGTCAAGTAGAAGGT
