>Addgene plasmid #142720 | TFORF1054 | depositor partial sequence | sequence record 280299 | Barcode
TTCCGTTAATGTCAAGTAGAAGGT
